>Addgene plasmid #152580 | pGBW-m4134490 | addgene full sequence | sequence record 306089 | Addgene NGS Result
GCTCTATCGAATCTCCGTCGTTTCGAGCTTACGCGAACAGCCGTGGCGCTCATTTGCTCGTCGGGCATCG
AATCTCGTCAGCTATCGTCAGCTTACCTTTTTGGCAGCGATCGCGGCTCCCGACATCTTGGACCATTAGC
TCCACAGGTATCTTCTTCCCTCTAGTGGTCATAACAGCAGCTTCAGCTACCTCTCAATTCAAAAAACCCC
TCAAGACCCGTTTAGAGGCCCCAAGGGGTTATGCTATCAATCGTTGCGTTACACACACAAAAAACCAACA
CACATCCATCTTCGATGGATAGCGATTTTATTATCTAACTGCTGATCGAGTGTAGCCAGATCTAGTAATC
AATTACGGGGTCATTAGTTCATAGCCCATATATGGAGTTCCGCGTTACATAACTTACGGTAAATGGCCCG
CCTGGCTGACCGCCCAACGACCCCCGCCCATTGACGTCAATAATGACGTATGTTCCCATAGTAACGCCAA
TAGGGACTTTCCATTGACGTCAATGGGTGGAGTATTTACGGTAAACTGCCCACTTGGCAGTACATCAAGT
GTATCATATGCCAAGTACGCCCCCTATTGACGTCAATGACGGTAAATGGCCCGCCTGGCATTATGCCCAG
TACATGACCTTATGGGACTTTCCTACTTGGCAGTACATCTACGTATTAGTCATCGCTATTACCATGCTGA
TGCGGTTTTGGCAGTACATCAATGGGCGTGGATAGCGGTTTGACTCACGGGGATTTCCAAGTCTCCACCC
CATTGACGTCAATGGGAGTTTGTTTTGGCACCAAAATCAACGGGACTTTCCAAAATGTCGTAACAACTCC
GCCCCATTGACGCAAATGGGCGGTAGGCGTGTACGGTGGGAGGTCTATATAAGCAGAGCTGGTTTAGTGA
ACCGTCAGATCAGATCTTTGTCGATCCTACCATCCACTCGACACACCCGCCAGCGGCCGCCACCATGTCT
GATAATGGACCACAGAACCAACGCAATGCACCCCGAATCACTTTTGGCGGTCCGTCCGACAGTACCGGGA
GCAACCAGAACGGCGAAAGATCGGGAGCTCGTTCAAAACAGCGGAGGCCTCAAGGGTTACCCAATAACAC
GGCCAGCTGGTTCACAGCGTTGACCCAGCATGGCAAGGAGGACCTCAAGTTCCCTCGGGGTCAGGGGGTC
CCAATAAATACAAACAGTTCCCCTGATGACCAAATTGGATACTATAGACGCGCTACTAGGAGGATCCGTG
GCGGGGATGGAAAAATGAAGGACCTTTCTCCCAGATGGTACTTTTATTACCTGGGTACTGGCCCAGAGGC
CGGTCTACCGTATGGAGCAAACAAAGATGGCATTATTTGGGTGGCCACGGAAGGAGCACTGAATACCCCA
AAGGATCACATCGGCACCCGGAATCCAGCCAACAATGCTGCTATCGTTCTGCAACTCCCCCAGGGGACAA
CATTGCCTAAAGGCTTCTATGCCGAGGGCAGTAGAGGTGGCAGCCAGGCGTCCTCACGCAGCTCTTCTCG
ATCTCGGAACAGCTCAAGAAATTCCACTCCCGGGAGTTCCCGAGGAACCAGCCCAGCAAGGATGGCTGGC
AATGGTGGAGATGCCGCTCTGGCCCTACTTCTGCTGGACCGCCTCAATCAGTTAGAATCAAAGATGTCGG
GGAAGGGGCAGCAACAGCAGGGACAGACCGTAACTAAAAAGAGTGCAGCGGAGGCCTCTAAAAAGCCTCG
GCAGAAACGTACGGCAACAAAGGCTTACAACGTGACCCAGGCCTTTGGCCGTAGAGGACCCGAACAGACA
CAAGGGAACTTTGGTGACCAAGAGTTGATAAGGCAGGGAACCGACTACAAACACTGGCCTCAGATCGCCC
AATTCGCACCGAGCGCGAGCGCATTTTTCGGAATGTCACGAATTGGCATGGAGGTGACACCTTCGGGAAC
CTGGCTGACATACACTGGCGCCATAAAGCTCGATGACAAAGATCCCAACTTCAAGGATCAAGTCATCTTG
CTGAATAAGCATATTGACGCGTATAAAACTTTTCCACCCACGGAACCGAAGAAGGACAAGAAAAAGAAAG
CTGATGAGACACAGGCGCTTCCACAAAGGCAGAAAAAGCAGCAGACGGTTACTCTACTGCCCGCCGCAGA
CCTAGATGACTTCTCCAAACAGCTTCAGCAGTCTATGAGTAGCGCCGACTCAACCCAAGCTGAAAACCTT
TACTTTCAGTCGATGGATTATAAGGACCACGATGGAGACTACAAAGATCATGACATTGATTACAAGGACG
ACGATGACAAATAAGGATCCGCAGGCCTCTGCTAGCTTGACTGACTGAGATACAGCGTACCTTCAGCTCA
CAGACATGATAAGATACATTGATGAGTTTGGACAAACCACAACTAGAATGCAGTGAAAAAAATGCTTTAT
TTGTGAAATTTGTGATGCTATTGCTTTATTTGTAACCATTATAAGCTGCAATAAACAAGTTAACAACAAC
AATTGCATTCATTTTATGTTTCAGGTTCAGGGGGAGGTGTGGGAGGTTTTTTAAAGCAAGTAAAACCTCT
ACAAATGTGGTATTGGCCCATCTCTATCGGTATCGTAGCATAACCCCTTGGGGCCTCTAAACGGGTCTTG
AGGGGTTTTTTGTGCCCCTCGGGCCGGATTGCTATCTACCGGCATTGGCGCAGAAAAAAATGCCTGATGC
GACGCTGCGCGTCTTATACTCCCACATATGCCAGATTCAGCAACGGATACGGCTTCCCCAACTTGCCCAC
TTCCATACGTGTCCTCCTTACCAGAAATTTATCCTTAAGGTCGTCAGCTATCCTGCAGGCGATCTCTCGA
TTTCGATCAAGACATTCCTTTAATGGTCTTTTCTGGACACCACTAGGGGTCAGAAGTAGTTCATCAAACT
TTCTTCCCTCCCTAATCTCATTGGTTACCTTGGGCTATCGAAACTTAATTAACCAGTCAAGTCAGCTACT
TGGCGAGATCGACTTGTCTGGGTTTCGACTACGCTCAGAATTGCGTCAGTCAAGTTCGATCTGGTCCTTG
CTATTGCACCCGTTCTCCGATTACGAGTTTCATTTAAATCATGTGAGCAAAAGGCCAGCAAAAGGCCAGG
AACCGTAAAAAGGCCGCGTTGCTGGCGTTTTTCCATAGGCTCCGCCCCCCTGACGAGCATCACAAAAATC
GACGCTCAAGTCAGAGGTGGCGAAACCCGACAGGACTATAAAGATACCAGGCGTTTCCCCCTGGAAGCTC
CCTCGTGCGCTCTCCTGTTCCGACCCTGCCGCTTACCGGATACCTGTCCGCCTTTCTCCCTTCGGGAAGC
GTGGCGCTTTCTCATAGCTCACGCTGTAGGTATCTCAGTTCGGTGTAGGTCGTTCGCTCCAAGCTGGGCT
GTGTGCACGAACCCCCCGTTCAGCCCGACCGCTGCGCCTTATCCGGTAACTATCGTCTTGAGTCCAACCC
GGTAAGACACGACTTATCGCCACTGGCAGCAGCCACTGGTAACAGGATTAGCAGAGCGAGGTATGTAGGC
GGTGCTACAGAGTTCTTGAAGTGGTGGCCTAACTACGGCTACACTAGAAGAACAGTATTTGGTATCTGCG
CTCTGCTGAAGCCAGTTACCTTCGGAAAAAGAGTTGGTAGCTCTTGATCCGGCAAACAAACCACCGCTGG
TAGCGGTGGTTTTTTTGTTTGCAAGCAGCAGATTACGCGCAGAAAAAAAGGATCTCAAGAAGATCCTTTG
ATCTTTTCTACGGGGTCTGACGCTCAGTGGAACGAAAACTCACGTTAAGGGATTTTGGTCATGAGATTAT
CAAAAAGGATCTTCACCTAGATCCTTTTAAATTAAAAATGAAGTTTTAAATCAATCTAAAGTATATATGA
GTAAACTTGGTCTGACAGTTACCAATGCTTAATCAGTGAGGCACCTATCTCAGCGATCTGTCTATTTCGT
TCATCCATAGTTGCATTTAAATTTCCGAACTCTCCAAGGCCCTCGTCGGAAAATCTTCAAACCTTTCGTC
CGATCCATCTTGCAGGCTACCTCTCGAACGAACTATCGCAAGTCTCTTGGCCGGCCTTGCGCCTTGGCTA
TTGCTTGGCAGCGCCTATCGCCAGGTATTACTCCAATCCCGAATATCCGAGATCGGGATCACCCGAGAGA
AGTTCAACCTACATCCTCAATCCCGATCTATCCGAGATCCGAGGAATATCGAAATCGGGGCGCGCCTGGC
CTCCGCGCCGGGTTTTGGCGCCTCCCGCGGGCGCCCCCCTCGTCACGGCGAGCGCTGCCACGTCAGACGA
AGGGCGCAGGAGCGTCCTGATCCTTCCGCCCGGACGCTCAGGACAGCGGCCCGCTGCTCATAAGACTCGG
CCTTAGAACCCCAGTATCAGCAGAAGGACATTTTAGGACGGGACTTGGGTGACTCTAGGGCACTGGTTTT
CTTTCCAGAGAGCGGAACAGGCGAGGAAAAGTAGTCCCTTCTCGGCGATTCTGCGGAGGGATCTCCGTGG
GGCGGTGAACGCCGATGATTATATAAGGACGCGCCGGGTGTGGCACAGCTAGTTCCGTCGCAGCCGGGAT
TTGGGTCGCGGTTCTTGTTTGTGGATCGCTGTGATCGTCACTTGGTGAGTAGCGGGCTGCTGGGCTGGCC
GGGGCTTTCGTGGCCGCCGGGCCGCTCGGTGGGACGGAAGCGTGTGGAGAGACCGCCAAGGGCTGTAGTC
TGGGTCCGCGAGCAAGGTTGCCCTGAACTGGGGGTTGGGGGGAGCGCAGCAAAATGGCGGCTGTTCCCGA
GTCTTGAATGGAAGACGCTTGTGAGGCGGGCTGTGAGGTCGTTGAAACAAGGTGGGGGGCATGGTGGGCG
GCAAGAACCCAAGGTCTTGAGCCCTTCGCTAATGCGGGAAAGCTCTTATTCGGGTGAGATGGGCTGGGCA
CCATCTGGGGACCCTGACGTGAAGTTTGTCACTGACTGGAGAACTCGGTTTGTCGTCTGTTGCGGGGGCG
GCAGTTATGGCGGTGCCGTTGGGCAGTGCACCCGTACCTTTGGGAGCGCGCGCCCTCGTCGTGTCGTGAC
GTCACCCGTTCTGTTGGCTTATAATGCAGGGTGGGGCCACCTGCCGGTAGGTGTGCGGTAGGCTTTTCTC
CGTCGCAGGACGCAGGGTTCGGGCCTAGGGTAGGCTCTCCTGAATCGACAGGCGCCGGACCTCTGGTGAG
GGGAGGGATAAGTGAGGCGTCAGTTTCTTTGGTCGGTTTTATGTACCTATCTTCTTAAGTAGCTGAAGCT
CCGGTTTTGAACTATGCGCTCGGGGTTGGCGAGTGTGTTTTGTGAAGTTTTTTAGGCACCTTTTGAAATG
TAATCATTTGGGTCAATATGTAATTTTCAGTGTTAGACTTGTAAATTGTCCGCTAAATTCTGGCCGTTTT
TGGCTTTTTTGTTAGACAACATGGGTAAAAAGCCTGAACTCACCGCGACGTCTGTCGAGAAGTTTCTGAT
CGAAAAGTTCGACAGCGTCTCCGACCTGATGCAGCTCTCGGAGGGCGAAGAATCTCGTGCTTTCAGCTTC
GATGTAGGAGGGCGTGGATATGTCCTGCGGGTAAATAGCTGCGCCGATGGTTTCTACAAAGATCGTTATG
TTTATCGGCACTTTGCATCCGCCGCGCTCCCGATTCCGGAAGTGCTTGACATTGGGGAGTTCAGCGAGAG
CCTGACCTATTGCATCTCCCGCCGTGCACAGGGTGTCACGTTGCAAGACCTGCCTGAAACCGAACTGCCC
GCTGTTCTGCAGCCGGTCGCGGAGGCAATGGATGCCATCGCTGCCGCCGATCTTAGCCAGACGAGCGGGT
TCGGCCCATTCGGACCGCAAGGAATCGGTCAATACACTACATGGCGTGATTTCATATGCGCGATTGCTGA
TCCCCATGTGTATCACTGGCAAACTGTGATGGACGACACCGTCAGTGCGTCCGTCGCGCAGGCTCTCGAT
GAGCTGATGCTTTGGGCCGAGGACTGCCCCGAAGTCCGGCACCTCGTGCACGCGGATTTCGGCTCCAACA
ATGTCCTGACGGACAATGGCCGCATAACAGCGGTCATTGACTGGAGCGAGGCGATGTTCGGGGATTCCCA
ATACGAGGTCGCCAACATCTTCTTCTGGAGGCCGTGGTTGGCTTGTATGGAGCAGCAGACGCGCTACTTC
GAGCGGAGGCATCCGGAGCTTGCAGGATCGCCCCGGCTCCGGGCGTATATGCTCCGCATTGGTCTTGACC
AACTCTATCAGAGCTTGGTTGACGGCAATTTCGATGATGCAGCTTGGGCGCAGGGTCGATGCGACGCAAT
CGTCCGATCCGGAGCCGGGACTGTCGGGCGTACACAAATCGCCCGCAGAAGCGCCGCCGTCTGGACCGAT
GGCTGTGTAGAAGTACTCGCCGATAGTGGAAACCGACGCCCCAGCACTCGTCCGAGGGCAAAGGAATAAG
CTAGTATGTAAGCCTAGTCTTAGATAATAAAATCGCTATCCATCGAAGATGGATGTGTGTTGGTTTTTTG
TGTGTGTAACGCTAGGCGCGCCTGGTGTACCGAGAACGATCCTCTCAGTGCGAGTCTCGACGATCCATAT
CGTTGCTTGGCAGTCAGCCAGTCGGAATCCAGCTTGGGACCCAGGAAGTCCAATCGTCAGATATTGTACT
CAAGCCTGGTCACGGCAGCGTACCGATCTGTTTAAACCTAGATATTGATAGTCTGATCGGTCAACGTATA
ATCGAGTCCTAGCTTTTGCAAACATCTATCAAGAGACAGGATCAGCAGGAGGCTTTCGCATGAGTATTCA
ACATTTCCGTGTCGCCCTTATTCCCTTTTTTGCGGCATTTTGCCTTCCTGTTTTTGCTCACCCAGAAACG
CTGGTGAAAGTAAAAGATGCTGAAGATCAGTTGGGTGCGCGAGTGGGTTACATCGAACTGGATCTCAACA
GCGGTAAGATCCTTGAGAGTTTTCGCCCCGAAGAACGCTTTCCAATGATGAGCACTTTTAAAGTTCTGCT
ATGTGGCGCGGTATTATCCCGTATTGACGCCGGGCAAGAGCAACTCGGTCGCCGCATACACTATTCTCAG
AATGACTTGGTTGAGTATTCACCAGTCACAGAAAAGCATCTTACGGATGGCATGACAGTAAGAGAATTAT
GCAGTGCTGCCATAACCATGAGTGATAACACTGCGGCCAACTTACTTCTGACAACGATTGGAGGACCGAA
GGAGCTAACCGCTTTTTTGCACAACATGGGGGATCATGTAACTCGCCTTGATCGTTGGGAACCGGAGCTG
AATGAAGCCATACCAAACGACGAGCGTGACACCACGATGCCTGTAGCAATGGCAACAACCTTGCGTAAAC
TATTAACTGGCGAACTACTTACTCTAGCTTCCCGGCAACAGTTGATAGACTGGATGGAGGCGGATAAAGT
TGCAGGACCACTTCTGCGCTCGGCCCTTCCGGCTGGCTGGTTTATTGCTGATAAATCTGGAGCCGGTGAG
CGTGGGTCTCGCGGTATCATTGCAGCACTGGGGCCAGATGGTAAGCCCTCCCGTATCGTAGTTATCTACA
CGACGGGGAGTCAGGCAACTATGGATGAACGAAATAGACAGATCGCTGAGATAGGTGCCTCACTGATTAA
GCATTGGTAACCGATTCTAGGTGCATTGGCGCAGAAAAAAATGCCTGATGCGACGCTGCGCGTCTTATAC
TCCCACATATGCCAGATTCAGCAACGGATACGGCTTCCCCAACTTGCCCACTTCCATACGTGTCCTCCTT
ACCAGAAATTTATCCTTAAGATCCCGAATCGTTTAAACTCGACTCTG
Features (pLannotate 1.2.2; 20 found; start..end, strand, type, name):
    124..195     +  misc_feature   5' β-globin insulator: insulator upstream of the human β-globin locus (Farrell et al., 2002)
    200..246     -  terminator     T7 terminator: transcription terminator for bacteriophage T7 RNA polymerase
    264..312     -  polyA_signal   poly(A) signal: synthetic polyadenylation signal
    393..696     +  enhancer       CMV enhancer: human cytomegalovirus immediate early enhancer
    769..786     -  promoter       CMV promoter (fragment): human cytomegalovirus (CMV) immediate early promoter
    849..900     +  promoter       CMVd2 promoter: truncated human cytomegalovirus (CMV) immediate early promoter that yields moderately reduced expression relative to the full-length promoter
    975..2231    +  CDS            N: NCAP_SARS2 - Experimental evidence at protein level: Swiss-Prot protein existence level 1. Packages the positive strand viral genome RNA into a helical ribonucleocapsid (RNP) and plays a fundamental role during virion assembly through its interactions with the viral genome and membrane protein M. Plays an important role in enhancing the efficiency of subgenomic viral RNA transcription as well as viral replication (By similarity). May modulate transforming growth factor-beta signaling by binding host smad3 (By similarity). From Severe acute respiratory syndrome coronavirus 2 (2019-nCoV) (SARS-C
   2298..2320    +  CDS            FLAG (fragment): FLAG® epitope tag, followed by an enterokinase cleavage site
   2390..2511    -  polyA_signal   SV40 poly(A) signal: SV40 polyadenylation signal
   2534..2603    -  CDS            large T antigen (fragment): large T antigen from SV40 (simian virus 40)
   2626..2672    +  terminator     T7 terminator: transcription terminator for bacteriophage T7 RNA polymerase
   2702..2838    +  terminator     rrnG terminator: transcription terminator from the E. coli ribosomal RNA rrnG operon (Albrechtsen et al., 1991)
   2883..2954    +  misc_feature   3' β-globin insulator: insulator downstream of the human β-globin locus (Farrell et al., 2002)
   3180..3768    -  rep_origin     ori: high-copy-number ColE1/pMB1/pBR322/pUC origin of replication
   3940..4004    -  CDS            bla(M) (fragment): β-lactamase lacking the signal sequence; bla(M); allows cytosolic expression of β-lactamase
   4268..5477    +  promoter       UbC promoter: human ubiquitin C promoter
   5487..6508    +  CDS            HygR (fragment): hygromycin B phosphotransferase confers resistance to hygromycin
   6536..6584    +  polyA_signal   poly(A) signal: synthetic polyadenylation signal
   6850..7710    +  CDS            AmpR: β-lactamase; bla; confers resistance to ampicillin, carbenicillin, and related antibiotics
   7723..7859    +  terminator     rrnG terminator: transcription terminator from the E. coli ribosomal RNA rrnG operon (Albrechtsen et al., 1991)
