[The description below was written by a language model from this plasmid's Addgene catalogue record and pLannotate feature annotations shown in this document.]
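Description:
pGBW-m4134490 is a mammalian expression plasmid built on the pTwist_CMV_Hygro_6 backbone for producing the wild-type nucleocapsid (N) phosphoprotein of SARS-CoV-2. It is maintained in E. coli through a high-copy ColE1/pUC-type origin and an ampicillin resistance gene (β-lactamase). For selection of transfected mammalian cells it carries a separate cassette in which the human ubiquitin C (UbC) promoter drives a hygromycin B phosphotransferase gene followed by a synthetic polyadenylation signal. The sequenced plasmid is about 7.9 kb.

The N coding sequence sits downstream of the human cytomegalovirus immediate-early enhancer and promoter; the annotation software labels the core promoter region as a truncated CMV variant, while the catalogue simply records CMV. According to the record, the backbone supplies a C-terminal fusion of a TEV protease cleavage site followed by a 3xFLAG epitope, allowing detection or affinity capture of N and optional removal of the tag. The feature table picks up only a FLAG fragment just after the N reading frame, which is consistent with this arrangement, but it does not annotate the TEV site. Transcripts are terminated by an SV40 poly(A) signal. The expression unit is bracketed by short human β-globin insulator elements and by bacterial and phage terminators (T7, rrnG), which help isolate it from neighbouring transcription.

The stated purpose is mammalian expression of N. The epitope tag and hygromycin marker make the plasmid suitable for transient transfection or derivation of stably expressing cells, for example for immunodetection or pull-down of tagged nucleocapsid, though the record does not specify particular applications.
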