Addgene plasmid #152580: pGBW-m4134490
Purpose: Mammalian expression plasmid for SARS-CoV-2 N (nucleocapsid)
Depositing lab: Ginkgo Bioworks & Benjie Chen.
Backbone
  Vector backbone: pTwist_CMV_Hygro_6
  Backbone size w/o insert (bp): 6525
  Vector type: Mammalian Expression
  Selectable markers: Hygromycin
Growth in bacteria
  Bacterial resistance: Ampicillin, 100 μg/mL
  Growth temperature: 37°C
  Growth strain: DH5alpha
  Copy number: High Copy
Gene/Insert
  Gene/Insert name: SARS-CoV-2 N (nucleocapsid) (alt names: nucleocapsid phosphoprotein; N protein)
  Species: Severe acute respiratory syndrome coronavirus 2
  Insert size (bp): 1253
  Mutation: wt
  Entrez Gene: N (a.k.a. GU280_gp10)
  Promoter: CMV
  Tag / fusion protein: Cleavable TEV;3xFlag (C terminal on backbone)
  Cloning method: Unknown
Resource information
  A portion of this plasmid was derived from a plasmid made by: GinkgoBioworks
Depositor comments: NCBI reference sequence: YP_009724397.2
How to cite: pGBW-m4134490 was a gift from Ginkgo Bioworks & Benjie Chen (Addgene plasmid # 152580 ; http://n2t.net/addgene:152580 ; RRID:Addgene_152580)
